Addgene plasmid #98510: BB1_12_pPFK300
Purpose: BB1 with insert: promoter PPpPfk
Depositing lab: Brigitte Gasser & Diethard Mattanovich & Michael Sauer. Depositing organization: Universitaet fur Bodenkultur Wien (BOKU-WIEN). Publication: GoldenPiCS: a Golden Gate-derived modular cloning system for applied synthetic biology in the yeast Pichia pastoris. Prielhofer R, Barrero JJ, Steuer S, Gassler T, Zahrl R, Baumann K, Sauer M, Mattanovich D, Gasser B, Marx H. BMC Syst Biol. 2017 Dec 8;11(1):123. doi: 10.1186/s12918-017-0492-3. PubMed 29221460.
Backbone
  Vector backbone: BB1
  Backbone size w/o insert (bp): 1936
  Vector type: Bacterial Expression
Growth in bacteria
  Bacterial resistance: Kanamycin, 50 μg/mL
  Growth temperature: 37°C
  Growth strain: DH10B
  Copy number: High Copy
Gene/Insert
  Gene/Insert name: PpPfk promoter
  Insert size (bp): 229
  Mutation: Internal BsaI and BpiI sites removed from insert
  Cloning method: Restriction Enzyme; 5′ cloning site BpiI (destroyed during cloning); 3′ cloning site BpiI (destroyed during cloning)
  Sequencing primers: 5′ 5'-GTAAAACGACGGCCAGTT-3' (M13-Fwd); 3′ 5´-CAGGAAACAGCTATGAC-3' (M13-Rev)
Terms and licenses: Academic/Nonprofit Terms; Industry Terms: Not Available to Industry
How to cite: BB1_12_pPFK300 was a gift from Brigitte Gasser & Diethard Mattanovich & Michael Sauer (Addgene plasmid # 98510 ; http://n2t.net/addgene:98510 ; RRID:Addgene_98510)
