[The description below was written by a language model from this plasmid's Addgene catalogue record and pLannotate feature annotations shown in this document.]
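Description:
BB1_12_pPFK300 is a level-one part plasmid from GoldenPiCS, a Golden Gate-derived modular cloning system built for synthetic biology in the yeast Pichia pastoris. It consists of the small BB1 backbone (about 1.9 kb) carrying a single 229 bp insert, the PpPfk promoter, for a sequenced total of roughly 2.2 kb. Although catalogued as a bacterial expression vector, it is best understood as an E. coli storage and donor plasmid for a promoter module. It contains no yeast origin, yeast marker or coding sequence to be expressed.

Propagation in E. coli relies on a high-copy ColE1/pUC-type origin. Selection uses a kanamycin resistance gene (aph(3')-Ia) that the annotation places directly downstream of a cat promoter. The tonB, T7Te and T3Te transcription terminators flank these backbone units, which would help insulate the marker and origin from the cloning region. A very short lacZα remnant spans the sequence origin, and M13 forward and reverse primer sites are listed for sequencing the insert. The promoter itself falls in the unannotated stretch of the feature table.

The promoter fragment was inserted through BpiI sites that were destroyed in the process, and internal BsaI and BpiI sites were removed from the insert. This domestication keeps the part intact during the Type IIS digestion-ligation reactions of a Golden Gate workflow. The "12" in the name may refer to the fusion sites or position of the part, though the record does not define it. The plasmid's typical use is as a promoter building block to be combined with other modules when assembling expression cassettes for P. pastoris.
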