Features (pLannotate 1.2.2; 7 found; start..end, strand, type, name):
    522..553     +  terminator     tonB terminator: bidirectional E. coli tonB-P14 transcription terminator
    554..656     +  promoter       cat promoter: promoter of the E. coli cat gene encoding chloramphenicol acetyltransferase
    657..1472    +  CDS            KanR: aminoglycoside phosphotransferase; aph(3')-Ia; confers resistance to kanamycin in bacteria or G418 (Geneticin®) in eukaryotes
   1496..1523    +  terminator     T7Te terminator: phage T7 early transcription terminator
   1535..2122    -  rep_origin     ori: high-copy-number ColE1/pMB1/pBR322/pUC origin of replication
   2144..1       -  terminator     T3Te terminator (fragment) (across the origin): phage T3 early transcription terminator
   2162..17      -  CDS            lacZα (fragment) (across the origin): LacZα fragment of β-galactosidase; lacZ fragment
>Addgene plasmid #98510 | BB1_12_pPFK300 | addgene full sequence | sequence record 191940 | Addgene NGS Result
GTAAAACGACGGCCAGTTTATCTAGTCAGCTTGATTCTAGCTGATCGTGGACCGGAAGGTGAGCCAGTGA
GTTGATTGCAGTCCAGTTACGCTGGAGTCTGAGGCTCGTCCTGAATGATATGCGGCCTCGAATTCGAAGA
CGCGGAGCCTGCCATTAGGCAAACACCAACTAGGAACCTACACCAAGTTATGAAGGAGCTTGGAAAGGAT
TATAAAAAATGCGATTACCTAATACACACACGATGCCTGAGCGGTTAATGTGAAATTTCCCGGCCATCGA
TCGCCCCACAATCAGACTATTTTCGCTCATACAATAAAAAGTCTCCTGTTTCCACCCGAGTATCACCAGA
ACAAAGTAACAAATACAAAACCATGGCGTCTTCGAATTCGCGCGTGATCTTACGGCATTATACGTATGAT
CGGTCCACGATCAGCTAGATTATCTAGTCAGCTTGATGTCATAGCTGTTTCCTGAGGCTCAATACTGACC
ATTTAAATCATACCTGACCTCCATAGCAGAAAGTCAAAAGCCTCCGACCGGAGGCTTTTGACTTGATCGG
CACGTAAGAGGTTCCAACTTTCACCATAATGAAATAAGATCACTACCGGGCGTATTTTTTGAGTTATCGA
GATTTTCAGGAGCTAAGGAAGCTAAAATGAGCCATATTCAACGGGAAACGTCTTGCTTGAAGCCGCGATT
AAATTCCAACATGGATGCTGATTTATATGGGTATAAATGGGCTCGCGATAATGTCGGGCAATCAGGTGCG
ACAATCTATCGATTGTATGGGAAGCCCGATGCGCCAGAGTTGTTTCTGAAACATGGCAAAGGTAGCGTTG
CCAATGATGTTACAGATGAGATGGTCAGGCTAAACTGGCTGACGGAATTTATGCCTCTTCCGACCATCAA
GCATTTTATCCGTACTCCTGATGATGCATGGTTACTCACCACTGCGATCCCAGGGAAAACAGCATTCCAG
GTATTAGAAGAATATCCTGATTCAGGTGAAAATATTGTTGATGCGCTGGCAGTGTTCCTGCGCCGGTTGC
ATTCGATTCCTGTTTGTAATTGTCCTTTTAACGGCGATCGCGTATTTCGTCTCGCTCAGGCGCAATCACG
AATGAATAACGGTTTGGTTGGTGCGAGTGATTTTGATGACGAGCGTAATGGCTGGCCTGTTGAACAAGTC
TGGAAAGAAATGCATAAACTCTTGCCATTCTCACCGGATTCAGTCGTCACTCATGGTGATTTCTCACTTG
ATAACCTTATTTTTGACGAGGGGAAATTAATAGGTTGTATTGATGTTGGACGAGTCGGAATCGCAGACCG
ATACCAGGATCTTGCCATCCTATGGAACTGCCTCGGTGAGTTTTCTCCTTCATTACAGAAACGGCTTTTT
CAAAAATATGGTATTGATAATCCTGATATGAATAAATTGCAGTTTCACTTGATGCTCGATGAGTTTTTCT
AATGAGGACCTAAATGTAATCACCTGGCTCACCTTCGGGTGGGCCTTTCTGCGTTGCTGGCGTTTTTCCA
TAGGCTCCGCCCCCCTGACGAGCATCACAAAAATCGATGCTCAAGTCAGAGGTGGCGAAACCCGACAGGA
CTATAAAGATACCAGGCGTTTCCCCCTGGAAGCTCCCTCGTGCGCTCTCCTGTTCCGACCCTGCCGCTTA
CCGGATACCTGTCCGCCTTTCTCCCTTCGGGAAGCGTGGCGCTTTCTCATAGCTCACGCTGTAGGTATCT
CAGTTCGGTGTAGGTCGTTCGCTCCAAGCTGGGCTGTGTGCACGAACCCCCCGTTCAGCCCGACCGCTGC
GCCTTATCCGGTAACTATCGTCTTGAGTCCAACCCGGTAAGACACGACTTATCGCCACTGGCAGCAGCCA
CTGGTAACAGGATTAGCAGAGCGAGGTATGTAGGCGGTGCTACAGAGTTCTTGAAGTGGTGGCCTAACTA
CGGCTACACTAGAAGAACAGTATTTGGTATCTGCGCTCTGCTGAAGCCAGTTACCTCGGAAAAAGAGTTG
GTAGCTCTTGATCCGGCAAACAAACCACCGCTGGTAGCGGTGGTTTTTTTGTTTGCAAGCAGCAGATTAC
GCGCAGAAAAAAAGGATCTCAAGAAGATCCTTTGATTTTCTACCGAAGAAAGGCCCACCCGT
